>Addgene plasmid #137757 | HA-MAP1LC3B | addgene full sequence | sequence record 273108 | Addgene NGS Result
GACATTGATTATTGACTAGTTATTAATAGTAATCAATTACGGGGTCATTAGTTCATAGCCCATATATGGA
GTTCCGCGTTACATAACTTACGGTAAATGGCCCGCCTGGCTGACCGCCCAACGACCCCCGCCCATTGACG
TCAATAATGACGTATGTTCCCATAGTAACGCCAATAGGGACTTTCCATTGACGTCAATGGGTGGAGTATT
TACGGTAAACTGCCCACTTGGCAGTACATCAAGTGTATCATATGCCAAGTACGCCCCCTATTGACGTCAA
TGACGGTAAATGGCCCGCCTGGCATTATGCCCAGTACATGACCTTATGGGACTTTCCTACTTGGCAGTAC
ATCTACGTATTAGTCATCGCTATTACCATGGTGATGCGGTTTTGGCAGTACATCAATGGGCGTGGATAGC
GGTTTGACTCACGGGGATTTCCAAGTCTCCACCCCATTGACGTCAATGGGAGTTTGTTTTGGCACCAAAA
TCAACGGGACTTTCCAAAATGTCGTAACAACTCCGCCCCATTGACGCAAATGGGCGGTAGGCGTGTACGG
TGGGAGGTCTATATAAGCAGAGCTCGTTTAGTGAACCGTCAGATCGCCTGGAGACGCCATCCACGCTGTT
TTGACCTCCATAGAAGACACCGGGACCGATCCAGCCTCCGCGGCCGGGAACGGTGCATTGGAACGCGGAT
TCCCCGTGCCAAGAGTGACGTAAGTACCGCCTATAGAGTCTATAGGCCCACCCCCTTGGCTTCGTTAGAA
CGCGGCTACAATTAATACATAACCTTATGTATCATACACATACGATTTAGGTGACACTATAGAATAACAT
CCACTTTGCCTTTCTCTCCACAGGTGTCCACTCCCAGGTCCAACTGTACCTCGCGAGCCAGCCATGTACC
CATACGACGTCCCAGACTACGCTGGCGGCCGCCCGTCGGAGAAGACCTTCAAGCAGCGCCGCACCTTCGA
ACAAAGAGTAGAAGATGTCCGACTTATTCGAGAGCAGCATCCAACCAAAATCCCGGTGATAATAGAACGA
TACAAGGGTGAGAAGCAGCTTCCTGTTCTGGATAAAACAAAGTTCCTTGTACCTGACCATGTCAACATGA
GTGAGCTCATCAAGATAATTAGAAGGCGCTTACAGCTCAATGCTAATCAGGCCTTCTTCCTGTTGGTGAA
CGGACACAGCATGGTCAGCGTCTCCACACCAATCTCAGAGGTGTATGAGAGTGAGAAAGATGAAGATGGA
TTCCTGTACATGGTCTATGCCTCCCAAGAAACATTTGGAATGAAGCTAAGTGTATCTAGAATGGAGCAGA
AGCTGATCTCCGAGGAGGACCTGTGAAAGCTTGGCCGCCATGGCCCAACTTGTTTATTGCAGCTTATAAT
GGTTACAAATAAAGCAATAGCATCACAAATTTCACAAATAAAGCATTTTTTTCACTGCATTCTAGTTGTG
GTTTGTCCAAACTCATCAATGTATCTTATCATGTCTGGATCGGGAATTAATTCGGCGCAGCACCATGGCC
TGAAATAACCTCTGAAAGAGGAACTTGGTTAGGTACCTTCTGAGGCGGAAAGAACCAGCTGTGGAATGTG
TGTCAGTTAGGGTGTGGAAAGTCCCCAGGCTCCCCAGCAGGCAGAAGTATGCAAAGCATGCATCTCAATT
AGTCAGCAACCAGGTGTGGAAAGTCCCCAGGCTCCCCAGCAGGCAGAAGTATGCAAAGCATGCATCTCAA
TTAGTCAGCAACCATAGTCCCGCCCCTAACTCCGCCCATCCCGCCCCTAACTCCGCCCAGTTCCGCCCAT
TCTCCGCCCCATGGCTGACTAATTTTTTTTATTTATGCAGAGGCCGAGGCCGCCTCGGCCTCTGAGCTAT
TCCAGAAGTAGTGAGGAGGCTTTTTTGGAGGCCTAGGCTTTTGCAAAAAGCTGTTAACAGCTTGGCACTG
GCCGTCGTTTTACAACGTCGTGACTGGGAAAACCCTGGCGTTACCCAACTTAATCGCCTTGCAGCACATC
CCCCTTTCGCCAGCTGGCGTAATAGCGAAGAGGCCCGCACCGATCGCCCTTCCCAACAGTTGCGCAGCCT
GAATGGCGAATGGCGCCTGATGCGGTATTTTCTCCTTACGCATCTGTGCGGTATTTCACACCGCATA
[142 nt withheld, positions 2168-2309]
C
[141 nt withheld, positions 2311-2451]
CCTTTGACGTTGGAGTCCACGTTCTTT
[37 nt withheld, positions 2479-2515]
ACCCTATCTCGGGCTATTCTTTTGATTTATAAGGGATTTTGCCGATTTCGGCCTATTGGTTAAAAAATGA
GCTGATTTAACAAAAATTTAACGCGAATTTTAACAAAATATTAACGTTTACAATTTTATGGTGCACTCTC
AGTACAATCTGCTCTGATGCCGCATAGTTAAGCCAGCCCCGACACCCGCCAACACCCGCTGACGCGCCCT
GACGGGCTTGTCTGCTCCCGGCATCCGCTTACAGACAAGCTGTGACCGTCTCCGGGAGCTGCATGTGTCA
GAGGTTTTCACCGTCATCACCGAAACGCGCGAGACGAAAGGGCCTCGTGATACGCCTATTTTTATAGGTT
AATGTCATGATAATAATGGTTTCTTAGACGTCAGGTGGCACTTTTCGGGGAAATGTGCGCGGAACCCCTA
TTTGTTTATTTTTCTAAATACATTCAAATATGTATCCGCTCATGAGACAATAACCCTGATAAATGCTTCA
ATAATATTGAAAAAGGAAGAGTATGAGTATTCAACATTTCCGTGTCGCCCTTATTCCCTTTTTTGCGGCA
TTTTGCCTTCCTGTTTTTGCTCACCCAGAAACGCTGGTGAAAGTAAAAGATGCTGAAGATCAGTTGGGTG
CACGAGTGGGTTACATCGAACTGGATCTCAACAGCGGTAAGATCCTTGAGAGTTTTCGCCCCGAAGAACG
TTTTCCAATGATGAGCACTTTTAAAGTTCTGCTATGTGGCGCGGTATTATCCCGTATTGACGCCGGGCAA
GAGCAACTCGGTCGCCGCATACACTATTCTCAGAATGACTTGGTTGAGTACTCACCAGTCACAGAAAAGC
ATCTTACGGATGGCATGACAGTAAGAGAATTATGCAGTGCTGCCATAACCATGAGTGATAACACTGCGGC
CAACTTACTTCTGACAACGATCGGAGGACCGAAGGAGCTAACCGCTTTTTTGCACAACATGGGGGATCAT
GTAACTCGCCTTGATCGTTGGGAACCGGAGCTGAATGAAGCCATACCAAACGACGAGCGTGACACCACGA
TGCCTGTAGCAATGGCAACAACGTTGCGCAAACTATTAACTGGCGAACTACTTACTCTAGCTTCCCGGCA
ACAATTAATAGACTGGATGGAGGCGGATAAAGTTGCAGGACCACTTCTGCGCTCGGCCCTTCCGGCTGGC
TGGTTTATTGCTGATAAATCTGGAGCCGGTGAGCGTGGGTCTCGCGGTATCATTGCAGCACTGGGGCCAG
ATGGTAAGCCCTCCCGTATCGTAGTTATCTACACGACGGGGAGTCAGGCAACTATGGATGAACGAAATAG
ACAGATCGCTGAGATAGGTGCCTCACTGATTAAGCATTGGTAACTGTCAGACCAAGTTTACTCATATATA
CTTTAGATTGATTTAAAACTTCATTTTTAATTTAAAAGGATCTAGGTGAAGATCCTTTTTGATAATCTCA
TGACCAAAATCCCTTAACGTGAGTTTTCGTTCCACTGAGCGTCAGACCCCGTAGAAAAGATCAAAGGATC
TTCTTGAGATCCTTTTTTTCTGCGCGTAATCTGCTGCTTGCAAACAAAAAAACCACCGCTACCAGCGGTG
GTTTGTTTGCCGGATCAAGAGCTACCAACTCTTTTTCCGAAGGTAACTGGCTTCAGCAGAGCGCAGATAC
CAAATACTGTTCTTCTAGTGTAGCCGTAGTTAGGCCACCACTTCAAGAACTCTGTAGCACCGCCTACATA
CCTCGCTCTGCTAATCCTGTTACCAGTGGCTGCTGCCAGTGGCGATAAGTCGTGTCTTACCGGGTTGGAC
TCAAGACGATAGTTACCGGATAAGGCGCAGCGGTCGGGCTGAACGGGGGGTTCGTGCACACAGCCCAGCT
TGGAGCGAACGACCTACACCGAACTGAGATACCTACAGCGTGAGCTATGAGAAAGCGCCACGCTTCCCGA
AGGGAGAAAGGCGGACAGGTATCCGGTAAGCGGCAGGGTCGGAACAGGAGAGCGCACGAGGGAGCTTCCA
GGGGGAAACGCCTGGTATCTTTATAGTCCTGTCGGGTTTCGCCACCTCTGACTTGAGCGTCGATTTTTGT
GATGCTCGTCAGGGGGGCGGAGCCTATGGAAAAACGCCAGCAACGCGGCCTTTTTACGGTTCCTGGCCTT
TTGCTGGCCTTTTGCTCACATGTTCTTTCCTGCGTTATCCCCTGATTCTGTGGATAACCGTATTACCGCC
TTTGAGTGAGCTGATACCGCTCGCCGCAGCCGAACGACCGAGCGCAGCGAGTCAGTGAGCGAGGAAGCGG
AAGAGCGCCCAATACGCAAACCGCCTCTCCCCGCGCGTTGGCCGATTCATTAATGCAGCTGGCACGACAG
GTTTCCCGACTGGAAAGCGGGCAGTGAGCGCAACGCAATTAATGTGAGTTAGCTCACTCATTAGGCACCC
CAGGCTTTACACTTTATGCTTCCGGCTCGTATGTTGTGTGGAATTGTGAGCGGATAACAATTTCACACAG
GAAACAGCTATGACATGATTACGAATTAATTCGAGCTCGCCC
Features (pLannotate 1.2.2; 20 found; start..end, strand, type, name):
      1..380     +  enhancer       CMV enhancer: human cytomegalovirus immediate early enhancer
    381..584     +  promoter       CMV promoter: human cytomegalovirus (CMV) immediate early promoter
    720..763     +  intron         CMV intron (fragment): modified intron A from human cytomegalovirus
    815..833     +  promoter       SP6 promoter: promoter for bacteriophage SP6 RNA polymerase
    837..874     +  CDS            IgH signal sequence (fragment): signal sequence from the mouse immunoglobulin heavy chain variable region
    943..1286    +  CDS            LC3B (fragment): human LC3 protein; MAP1LC3B; Atg8 family member found on autophagosomes
   1377..1511    +  polyA_signal   SV40 poly(A) signal: SV40 polyadenylation signal
   1580..1937    +  promoter       SV40 promoter: SV40 enhancer and early promoter
   1956..2110    +  CDS            lacZα (fragment): LacZα fragment of β-galactosidase; lacZ fragment
   2116..2167    -  misc_feature   bom (fragment): basis of mobility region from pBR322
   2186..2566    +  rep_origin     M13 ori (sequence partly withheld): M13 bacteriophage origin of replication; arrow indicates direction of (+) strand synthesis
   2642..2691    -  misc_feature   bom (fragment): basis of mobility region from pBR322
   2793..2828    -  CDS            rop (fragment): Rop protein, which maintains plasmids at low copy number; rop
   2923..3027    +  promoter       AmpR promoter: bla
   3028..3888    +  CDS            AmpR: β-lactamase; bla; confers resistance to ampicillin, carbenicillin, and related antibiotics
   4059..4647    +  rep_origin     ori: high-copy-number ColE1/pMB1/pBR322/pUC origin of replication
   4830..4922    +  CDS            lacI (fragment): lac repressor; lacI; The lac repressor binds to the lac operator to inhibit transcription in E. coli. This inhibition can be relieved by adding lactose or isopropyl-β-D-thiogalactopyranoside (IPTG).
   4935..4956    +  protein_bind   CAP binding site: CAP binding activates transcription in the presence of cAMP. E. coli catabolite activator protein
   4971..5001    +  promoter       lac promoter: promoter for the E. coli lac operon
   5009..5025    +  protein_bind   lac operator: The lac repressor binds to the lac operator to inhibit transcription in E. coli. This inhibition can be relieved by adding lactose or isopropyl-β-D-thiogalactopyranoside (IPTG). lac repressor encoded by lacI
