[The description below was written by a language model from this plasmid's Addgene catalogue record and pLannotate feature annotations shown in this document.]
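Description:
HA-MAP1LC3B is a mammalian expression plasmid built on the pRK5 backbone that drives expression of human MAP1LC3B (LC3B), the Atg8-family protein that associates with autophagosomes. According to the catalogue fields, the insert was cloned by restriction enzymes between NotI and XbaI sites and carries an HA tag at the N terminus and a myc tag at the C terminus. The depositor notes that codons at the 3′ end of the coding sequence were changed from the reference while keeping the amino acid sequence intact. In the roughly 5.1 kb sequenced record, transcription is controlled by the human cytomegalovirus immediate early enhancer and promoter, followed by a fragment of CMV intron A and an SP6 phage promoter that could support in vitro transcription. The LC3B coding region is annotated as a fragment, which may reflect the altered 3′ codons, and is terminated by an SV40 polyadenylation signal. The automated annotation does not call out the HA or myc tags, and it flags a short partial match to an IgH signal sequence just upstream of the insert whose significance the record does not explain.

Downstream of the expression cassette lies an SV40 enhancer/early promoter region, with no mammalian selection marker annotated, consistent with transient transfection. For propagation in E. coli the plasmid has a high-copy ColE1/pUC-type origin and a β-lactamase gene conferring ampicillin resistance; an M13 phage origin and remnants of lacZα, lacI, rop, bom and the lac promoter/operator are backbone leftovers. The stated purpose is simply expression of LC3B, and the epitope tags would allow detection or immunoprecipitation of the protein in autophagy studies.
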