Addgene plasmid #137757: HA-MAP1LC3B
Purpose: Expression of LC3B
Depositing lab: Carol Mercer. Depositing organization: University of Cincinnati. Publication: Mass spectrometry proteomics reveals a function for mammalian CALCOCO1 in MTOR-regulated selective autophagy. Stefely JA, Zhang Y, Freiberger EC, Kwiecien NW, Thomas HE, Davis AM, Lowry ND, Vincent CE, Shishkova E, Clark NA, Medvedovic M, Coon JJ, Pagliarini DJ, Mercer CA. Autophagy. 2020 Jan 23. doi: 10.1080/15548627.2020.1719746. PubMed 31971854.
Backbone
  Vector backbone: pRK5
  Vector type: Mammalian Expression
Growth in bacteria
  Bacterial resistance: Ampicillin, 100 μg/mL
  Growth temperature: 37°C
  Growth strain: DH5alpha
  Copy number: High Copy
Gene/Insert
  Gene/Insert name: MAP1LC3B
  Species: H. sapiens (human)
  Entrez Gene: MAP1LC3B (a.k.a. ATG8F, LC3B, MAP1A/1BLC3, MAP1LC3B-a)
  Promoter: CMV
  Tag / fusion protein: HA (N terminal on insert); myc (C terminal on insert)
  Cloning method: Restriction Enzyme; 5′ cloning site NotI (unknown if destroyed); 3′ cloning site XbaI (unknown if destroyed)
Terms and licenses: Academic/Nonprofit Terms; Industry Terms: Not Available to Industry
Depositor comments: 3' codons have been altered from original reference sequence, while preserving the amino acid sequence.
How to cite: HA-MAP1LC3B was a gift from Carol Mercer (Addgene plasmid # 137757 ; http://n2t.net/addgene:137757 ; RRID:Addgene_137757)
